Addgene plasmid #246756: CIRC-V1-Tet-CVB3 IRES-EGFP-BbsI
Purpose: RNA circularization with CIRC using Tet intron, harbouring an CVB3 IRES-EGFP reporter.Plasmid was linearized with BbsI.
Depositing lab: Wensheng Wei. Depositing organization: Peking University. Publication: Self-splicing RNA circularization facilitated by intact group I and II introns. Shen Y, Li B, Dong L, Tang W, Ren J, Chen F, Zheng W, Yu Y, Gao L, Wei W. Nat Commun. 2025 Aug 10;16(1):7376. doi: 10.1038/s41467-025-62607-y. PubMed 40784880.
Backbone
  Vector backbone: puc57-Kan
  Vector type: Synthetic Biology
Growth in bacteria
  Bacterial resistance: Kanamycin, 50 μg/mL
  Growth temperature: 37°C
  Growth strain: DH5alpha
  Copy number: High Copy
Gene/Insert
  Gene/Insert name: CIRC-V1-Tet-CVB3 IRES-EGFP-BbsI
Terms and licenses: Academic/Nonprofit Terms; Industry Terms: Not Available to Industry
How to cite: CIRC-V1-Tet-CVB3 IRES-EGFP-BbsI was a gift from Wensheng Wei (Addgene plasmid # 246756 ; http://n2t.net/addgene:246756 ; RRID:Addgene_246756)
