[The description below was written by a language model from this plasmid's Addgene catalogue record and pLannotate feature annotations shown in this document.]
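Description:
CIRC-V1-Tet-CVB3 IRES-EGFP-BbsI is a synthetic-biology plasmid built on the pUC57-Kan cloning backbone and used as a template for producing circular RNA by in vitro transcription. It is maintained in E. coli at high copy through a ColE1/pUC-type origin and selected with kanamycin via an aminoglycoside phosphotransferase gene (KanR), which is annotated downstream of an AmpR (bla) promoter. Fragments of lacZα, lacI, rop and the bom region, together with the lac promoter, operator and CAP site, are backbone remnants flanking the insert and have no stated role in the payload.

The insert begins with a T7 promoter, which drives transcription by bacteriophage T7 RNA polymerase. Immediately downstream lies a group I catalytic intron, described in the record as the Tet intron. It is followed by coxsackievirus B3 5' untranslated sequence, detected as an enterovirus 5' cloverleaf element and a picornavirus IRES, and then by a mammalian codon-optimised EGFP open reading frame. According to the record, the plasmid is linearised with BbsI, which would give a defined template end for run-off transcription. The transcript then circularises by self-splicing using the CIRC strategy, which the associated publication title links to intact group I and II introns. Because a circular RNA has no 5' cap, EGFP translation depends on the CVB3 IRES, so fluorescence reports on circular RNA formation and expression. The feature table marks only one intron segment and does not annotate splice sites, exon fragments or the BbsI site, so the exact architecture of the circularisation elements cannot be determined from the record.
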