Features (pLannotate 1.2.2; 15 found; start..end, strand, type, name):
    137..236     +  misc_feature   bom (fragment): basis of mobility region from pBR322
    242..399     -  CDS            lacZα (fragment): LacZα fragment of β-galactosidase; lacZ fragment
    429..447     +  promoter       T7 promoter: promoter for bacteriophage T7 RNA polymerase
    472..778     +  ncRNA          Intron gpI: Accession: RF00028 - Group I catalytic intron
    954..1042    +  ncRNA          Entero 5 CRE: Accession: RF00386 - Enterovirus 5' cloverleaf cis-acting replication element
   1345..1596    +  ncRNA          IRES Picorna: Accession: RF00229 - Picornavirus internal ribosome entry site (IRES)
   1709..2428    +  CDS            EGFP: the original enhanced GFP (Yang et al., 1996) mammalian codon-optimized
   2665..2681    -  protein_bind   lac operator: The lac repressor binds to the lac operator to inhibit transcription in E. coli. This inhibition can be relieved by adding lactose or isopropyl-β-D-thiogalactopyranoside (IPTG). lac repressor encoded by lacI
   2689..2719    -  promoter       lac promoter: promoter for the E. coli lac operon
   2734..2755    -  protein_bind   CAP binding site: CAP binding activates transcription in the presence of cAMP. E. coli catabolite activator protein
   2768..2860    -  CDS            lacI (fragment): lac repressor; lacI; The lac repressor binds to the lac operator to inhibit transcription in E. coli. This inhibition can be relieved by adding lactose or isopropyl-β-D-thiogalactopyranoside (IPTG).
   3043..3631    -  rep_origin     ori: high-copy-number ColE1/pMB1/pBR322/pUC origin of replication
   3802..4617    -  CDS            KanR: aminoglycoside phosphotransferase; aph(3')-Ia; confers resistance to kanamycin in bacteria or G418 (Geneticin®) in eukaryotes
   4618..4722    -  promoter       AmpR promoter: bla
   4817..35      +  CDS            rop (fragment) (across the origin): Rop protein, which maintains plasmids at low copy number; rop
>Addgene plasmid #246756 | CIRC-V1-Tet-CVB3 IRES-EGFP-BbsI | addgene full sequence | sequence record 491595 | Addgene NGS Result
TCGCGCGTTTCGGTGATGACGGTGAAAACCTCTGACACATGCAGCTCCCGGAGACGGTCACAGCTTGTCT
GTAAGCGGATGCCGGGAGCAGACAAGCCCGTCAGGGCGCGTCAGCGGGTGTTGGCGGGTGTCGGGGCTGG
CTTAACTATGCGGCATCAGAGCAGATTGTACTGAGAGTGCACCATATGCGGTGTGAAATACCGCACAGAT
GCGTAAGGAGAAAATACCGCATCAGGCGCCATTCGCCATTCAGGCTGCGCAACTGTTGGGAAGGGCGATC
GGTGCGGGCCTCTTCGCTATTACGCCAGCTGGCGAAAGGGGGATGTGCTGCAAGGCGATTAAGTTGGGTA
ACGCCAGGGTTTTCCCAGTCACGACGTTGTAAAACGACGGCCAGTGAATTGACGCGTATTGGGATCGAGC
TCGGTACCTAATACGACTCACTATAGGAAATAGCAATATTTACCTTTGGAGGGAAAAGTTATCAGGCATG
CACCTGGTAGCTAGTCTTTAAACCAATAGATTGCATCGGTTTAAAAGGCAAGACCGTCAAATTGCGGGAA
AGGGGTCAACAGCCGTTCAGTACCAAGTCTCAGGGGAAACTTTGAGATGGCCTTGCAAAGGGTATGGTAA
TAAGCTGACGGACATGGTCCTAACCACGCAGCCAAGTCCTAAGTCAACAGATCTTCTGTTGATATGGATG
CAGTTCACAGACTAAATGTCGGTCGGGGAAGATGTATTCTTCTCATAAGATATAGTCGGACCTCTCCTTA
ATGGGAGCTAGCGGATGAAGTGATGCAACACTGGAGCCGCTGGGAACTAATTTGTATGCGAAAGTATATT
GATTAGTTTTGGAGTACTCGTAAGGTAGCCAAATGAAAAACAAAAAACAAAAAAAAACAAAAAAAGCCGA
AGAGTCAGCTCCCGACAAAAAAAAAACCAAAAAAACAAAACACATTAAAACAGCCTGTGGGTTGATCCCA
CCCACAGGCCCATTGGGCGCTAGCACTCTGGTATCACGGTACCTTTGTGCGCCTGTTTTATACCCCCTCC
CCCAACTGTAACTTAGAAGTAACACACACCGATCAACAGTCAGCGTGGCACACCAGCCACGTTTTGATCA
AGCACTTCTGTTACCCCGGACTGAGTATCAATAGACTGCTCACGCGGTTGAAGGAGAAAGCGTTCGTTAT
CCGGCCAACTACTTCGAAAAACCTAGTAACACCGTGGAAGTTGCAGAGTGTTTCGCTCAGCACTACCCCA
GTGTAGATCAGGTCGATGAGTCACCGCATTCCCCACGGGCGACCGTGGCGGTGGCTGCGTTGGCGGCCTG
CCCATGGGGAAACCCATGGGACGCTCTAATACAGACATGGTGCGAAGAGTCTATTGAGCTAGTTGGTAGT
CCTCCGGCCCCTGAATGCGGCTAATCCTAACTGCGGAGCACACACCCTCAAGCCAGAGGGCAGTGTGTCG
TAACGGGCAACTCTGCAGCGGAACCGACTACTTTGGGTGTCCGTGTTTCATTTTATTCCTATACTGGCTG
CTTATGGTGACAATTGAGAGATCGTTACCATATAGCTATTGGATTGGCCATCCGGTGACTAATAGAGCTA
TTATATATCCCTTTGTTGGGTTTATACCACTTAGCTTGAAAGAGGTTAAAACATTACAATTCATTGTTAA
GTTGAATACAGCAAAAACTAGTGCCACCATGGTGAGCAAGGGCGAGGAGCTGTTCACCGGGGTGGTGCCC
ATCCTGGTCGAGCTGGACGGCGACGTAAACGGCCACAAGTTCAGCGTGTCCGGCGAGGGCGAGGGCGATG
CCACCTACGGCAAGCTGACCCTGAAGTTCATCTGCACCACCGGCAAGCTGCCCGTGCCCTGGCCCACCCT
CGTGACCACCCTGACCTACGGCGTGCAGTGCTTCAGCCGCTACCCCGACCACATGAAGCAGCACGACTTC
TTCAAGTCCGCCATGCCCGAAGGCTACGTCCAGGAGCGCACCATCTTCTTCAAGGACGACGGCAACTACA
AGACCCGCGCCGAGGTGAAGTTCGAGGGCGACACCCTGGTGAACCGCATCGAGCTGAAGGGCATCGACTT
CAAGGAGGACGGCAACATCCTGGGGCACAAGCTGGAGTACAACTACAACAGCCACAACGTCTATATCATG
GCCGACAAGCAGAAGAACGGCATCAAGGTGAACTTCAAGATCCGCCACAACATCGAGGACGGCAGCGTGC
AGCTCGCCGACCACTACCAGCAGAACACCCCCATCGGCGACGGCCCCGTGCTGCTGCCCGACAACCACTA
CCTGAGCACCCAGTCCGCCCTGAGCAAAGACCCCAACGAGAAGCGCGATCACATGGTCCTGCTGGAGTTC
GTGACCGCCGCCGGGATCACTCTCGGCATGGACGAGCTGTACAAGTAACCGGTGCTGGAGCCTCGGTGGC
CATGCTTCTTGCCCCTTGGGCCTCCCCCCAGCCCCTCCTCCCCTTCCTGCACCCGTACCCCCGTGGTCTT
TGAATAAAGTCTGACGGGAGCTGACTCTTCGGCAAAAACAAAAAACAAAAAAAAACAAAAAAATAACTAT
GACTCTCTTTGTCTTCGTTTACACGGCGCGCCGAGCTTGGCTCGAGCATGGTCATAGCTGTTTCCTGTGT
GAAATTGTTATCCGCTCACAATTCCACACAACATACGAGCCGGAAGCATAAAGTGTAAAGCCTGGGGTGC
CTAATGAGTGAGCTAACTCACATTAATTGCGTTGCGCTCACTGCCCGCTTTCCAGTCGGGAAACCTGTCG
TGCCAGCTGCATTAATGAATCGGCCAACGCGCGGGGAGAGGCGGTTTGCGTATTGGGCGCTCTTCCGCTT
CCTCGCTCACTGACTCGCTGCGCTCGGTCGTTCGGCTGCGGCGAGCGGTATCAGCTCACTCAAAGGCGGT
AATACGGTTATCCACAGAATCAGGGGATAACGCAGGAAAGAACATGTGAGCAAAAGGCCAGCAAAAGGCC
AGGAACCGTAAAAAGGCCGCGTTGCTGGCGTTTTTCCATAGGCTCCGCCCCCCTGACGAGCATCACAAAA
ATCGACGCTCAAGTCAGAGGTGGCGAAACCCGACAGGACTATAAAGATACCAGGCGTTTCCCCCTGGAAG
CTCCCTCGTGCGCTCTCCTGTTCCGACCCTGCCGCTTACCGGATACCTGTCCGCCTTTCTCCCTTCGGGA
AGCGTGGCGCTTTCTCATAGCTCACGCTGTAGGTATCTCAGTTCGGTGTAGGTCGTTCGCTCCAAGCTGG
GCTGTGTGCACGAACCCCCCGTTCAGCCCGACCGCTGCGCCTTATCCGGTAACTATCGTCTTGAGTCCAA
CCCGGTAAGACACGACTTATCGCCACTGGCAGCAGCCACTGGTAACAGGATTAGCAGAGCGAGGTATGTA
GGCGGTGCTACAGAGTTCTTGAAGTGGTGGCCTAACTACGGCTACACTAGAAGAACAGTATTTGGTATCT
GCGCTCTGCTGAAGCCAGTTACCTTCGGAAAAAGAGTTGGTAGCTCTTGATCCGGCAAACAAACCACCGC
TGGTAGCGGTGGTTTTTTTGTTTGCAAGCAGCAGATTACGCGCAGAAAAAAAGGATCTCAAGAAGATCCT
TTGATCTTTTCTACGGGGTCTGACGCTCAGTGGAACGAAAACTCACGTTAAGGGATTTTGGTCATGAGAT
TATCAAAAAGGATCTTCACCTAGATCCTTTTAAATTAAAAATGAAGTTTTAAATCAATCTAAAGTATATA
TGAGTAAACTTGGTCTGACAGTTAGAAAAACTCATCGAGCATCAAATGAAACTGCAATTTATTCATATCA
GGATTATCAATACCATATTTTTGAAAAAGCCGTTTCTGTAATGAAGGAGAAAACTCACCGAGGCAGTTCC
ATAGGATGGCAAGATCCTGGTATCGGTCTGCGATTCCGACTCGTCCAACATCAATACAACCTATTAATTT
CCCCTCGTCAAAAATAAGGTTATCAAGTGAGAAATCACCATGAGTGACGACTGAATCCGGTGAGAATGGC
AAAAGTTTATGCATTTCTTTCCAGACTTGTTCAACAGGCCAGCCATTACGCTCGTCATCAAAATCACTCG
CATCAACCAAACCGTTATTCATTCGTGATTGCGCCTGAGCGAGACGAAATACGCGATCGCTGTTAAAAGG
ACAATTACAAACAGGAATCGAATGCAACCGGCGCAGGAACACTGCCAGCGCATCAACAATATTTTCACCT
GAATCAGGATATTCTTCTAATACCTGGAATGCTGTTTTCCCAGGGATCGCAGTGGTGAGTAACCATGCAT
CATCAGGAGTACGGATAAAATGCTTGATGGTCGGAAGAGGCATAAATTCCGTCAGCCAGTTTAGTCTGAC
CATCTCATCTGTAACATCATTGGCAACGCTACCTTTGCCATGTTTCAGAAACAACTCTGGCGCATCGGGC
TTCCCATACAATCGATAGATTGTCGCACCTGATTGCCCGACATTATCGCGAGCCCATTTATACCCATATA
AATCAGCATCCATGTTGGAATTTAATCGCGGCCTAGAGCAAGACGTTTCCCGTTGAATATGGCTCATACT
CTTCCTTTTTCAATATTATTGAAGCATTTATCAGGGTTATTGTCTCATGAGCGGATACATATTTGAATGT
ATTTAGAAAAATAAACAAATAGGGGTTCCGCGCACATTTCCCCGAAAAGTGCCACCTGACGTCTAAGAAA
CCATTATTATCATGACATTAACCTATAAAAATAGGCGTATCACGAGGCCCTTTCGTC
